>Addgene plasmid #73570 | MSCV-human-c-MYC-ER-mouse IRES-mcherry | addgene partial sequence | sequence record 137889 | pLXSN5 5'-CCCTTGAACCTCCTCGTTCGACC-3'
CTTCTCTAGGCGCCGGAATTGGGATCCCAGTGTGGTGGTACGTAGGAATTCGAGCTCGCCCCGACGATGC
CCCTCAACGTTAGCTTCACCAACAGGAACTATGACCTCGACTACGACTCGGTGCAGCCGTATTTCTACTG
CGACGAGGAGGAGAACTTCTACCAGCAGCAGCAGCAGAGCGAGCTGCAGCCCCCGGCGCCCAGCGAGGAT
ATCTGGAAGAAATTCGAGCTGCTGCCCACCCCGCCCCTGTCCCCTAGCCGCCGCTCCGGGCTCTGCTCGC
CCTCCTACGTTGCGGTCACACCCTTCTCCCTTCGGGGAGACAACGACGGCGGTGGCGGGAGCTTCTCCAC
GGCCGACCAGCTGGAGATGGTGACCGAGCTGCTGGGAGGAGACATGGTGAACCAGAGTTTCATCTGCGAC
CCGGACGACGAGACCTTCATCAAAAACATCATCATCCAGGACTGTATGTGGAGCGGCTTCTCGGCCGCCG
CCAAGCTCGTCTCAGAGAAGCTGGCCTCCTACCAGGCTGCGCGCAAAGACAGCGGCAGCCCGAACCCCGC
CCGCGGCCACAGCGTCTGCTCCACCTCCAGCTTGTACCTGCAGGATCTGAGCGCCGCCGCCTCAGAGTGC
ATCGACCCCTCGGTGGTCTTCCCCTACCCTCTCAACGACAGCAGCTCGCCCAAGTCCTGCGCCTCGCAAG
ACTCCAGCGCCTTCTCTCCGTCCTCGGATTCTCTGCTCTCCTCGACGGAGTCCTCCCCGCAGGGCAGCCC
