>Addgene plasmid #73570 | MSCV-human-c-MYC-ER-mouse IRES-mcherry | addgene partial sequence | sequence record 137943 | pCDH-rev 5'-GCATTCCTTTGGCGAGAG-3'
GTTTCCGGGCCCTCACATTGCCAAAAGACGGCAATATGGTGGAAAATAACATATAGACAAACGCACACCG
GCCTTATTCCAAGCGGCTTCGGCCAGTAACGTTAGGGGGGGGGCGGAATTGATCCCGCTCGAGATCTGAA
TTCACTAGTAGGAGCTCTCAGATCGTGTTGGGGAAGCCCTCTGCTTCCGGGGGTATGTAGTAGGTTTGTA
AGGAATGTGCTGAAGTGGAGCTGGTGGTGGCCAGCTGGGTCTGGCTGGGCTCCTCTGGGGGCACTCCCAT
GCGACTGGCTGGGGCATGAAGGCGGTGGGCATCCAACATCTCCAGGAGCAGGTCATAGAGGGGTACCACG
TTCTTGCATTTCATGTTGTAGAGATGCTCCATGCGTTTGTTACTCATATGCCGGATATGGGAAAGAATGA
GAAGGAGCTGAGCTAGGCGGCGATGCTGCTGCTGCAGAGTCAGGCCAGCTTTGGCCATCAGGTGGATCAA
AGTGTCTGTGATCTTGTCCAGGACACGGTGGATGTGGTCCTTCTCTTCCAGAGACTTCAAGGTGCTGGAC
AGAAACGTGTACACTCCGGAATTAAGCAAAATGATGGATTTGAGGCACACAAACTCTTCACCCTGCAGGT
TCATCATGCGGAACCGACTTGACGTAGCAAGCAACATGTCAAAGATCTCCACCATGCCTTCCACACATTT
ACCTTGATTCCTGTCCAGGAGCAAGTTAGGAGCAAACAGGAGCTTCC
