[The description below was written by a language model from this plasmid's Addgene catalogue record.]
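Description:
MSCV-human-c-MYC-ER-mouse IRES-mcherry is a gammaretroviral mammalian expression plasmid built on the pMSCV IRES mCherry backbone, a murine stem cell virus vector. The recorded backbone is about 6.6 kb and the complete plasmid about 7.9 kb. It is maintained in bacteria as a high-copy plasmid under ampicillin selection. A recombination-tolerant strain is listed as the growth host, which fits the repeated LTR sequences that retroviral vectors carry. No feature table accompanies the record, so the bacterial origin, the packaging signal and the exact LTR layout are not itemised. In MSCV vectors generally, the 5′ LTR serves as the promoter for the payload, and the LTR-flanked region is packaged into viral particles when the plasmid is introduced into a packaging cell line that supplies the viral proteins in trans.

The payload is human c-MYC (an insert recorded as roughly 1.35 kb, cloned into an EcoRI site) fused at its C terminus to a mouse estrogen receptor domain, expressed from the MSCV promoter. Fusions of this type are commonly used to make Myc activity ligand-dependent, with the ER portion holding the protein inactive until a suitable ligand is added. The record does not say which ER variant or ligand applies here. Downstream, an IRES allows cap-independent translation of mCherry from the same bicistronic transcript, so red fluorescence marks transduced cells and allows them to be sorted or tracked without drug selection. The stated purpose is retroviral expression of Myc-ER in mammalian cells, and the associated publication concerns the interaction of Myc with Miz1 in defining medulloblastoma subgroup identity.
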