Addgene plasmid #73570: MSCV-human-c-MYC-ER-mouse IRES-mcherry
Purpose: Mammalian retroviral expression of Myc-ER
Depositing lab: Martine Roussel. Depositing organization: St. Jude Children's Research Hospital. Publication: The Interaction of Myc with Miz1 Defines Medulloblastoma Subgroup Identity. Vo BT, Wolf E, Kawauchi D, Gebhardt A, Rehg JE, Finkelstein D, Walz S, Murphy BL, Youn YH, Han YG, Eilers M, Roussel MF. Cancer Cell. 2016 Jan 11;29(1):5-16. doi: 10.1016/j.ccell.2015.12.003. PubMed 26766587.
Backbone
  Vector backbone: pMSCV IRES mCherry
  Backbone manufacturer: Addgene Plasmid #52114
  Backbone size w/o insert (bp): 6573
  Total vector size (bp): 7923
  Vector type: Mammalian Expression, Retroviral
Growth in bacteria
  Bacterial resistance: Ampicillin, 100 μg/mL
  Growth temperature: 37°C
  Growth strain: NEB Stable
  Copy number: High Copy
Gene/Insert
  Gene/Insert name: cMYC
  Species: H. sapiens (human)
  Insert size (bp): 1350
  Entrez Gene: MYC (a.k.a. MRTL, MYCC, bHLHe39, c-Myc)
  Promoter: MSCV
  Tag / fusion protein: Mouse ER (C terminal on insert); IRES-mCherry (C terminal on backbone)
  Cloning method: Restriction Enzyme; 5′ cloning site EcoRI (unknown if destroyed); 3′ cloning site EcoRI (unknown if destroyed)
  Sequencing primers: 5′ pLXSN; 3′ pCDH-rev
Terms and licenses: Academic/Nonprofit Terms; Industry Terms: Not Available to Industry
How to cite: MSCV-human-c-MYC-ER-mouse IRES-mcherry was a gift from Martine Roussel (Addgene plasmid # 73570 ; http://n2t.net/addgene:73570 ; RRID:Addgene_73570)
